Addgene plasmid #144217: TFORF2708
Purpose: Lentiviral vector for overexpressing transcription factor ORFs with unique 24-bp barcodes. Barcodes facilitate identification of transcription factors in pooled screens.
Depositing lab: Feng Zhang. Depositing organization: Broad Institute. Publication: A transcription factor atlas of directed differentiation. Joung J, Ma S, Tay T, Geiger-Schuller KR, Kirchgatterer PC, Verdine VK, Guo B, Arias-Garcia MA, Allen WE, Singh A, Kuksenko O, Abudayyeh OO, Gootenberg JS, Fu Z, Macrae RK, Buenrostro JD, Regev A, Zhang F. Cell. 2023 Jan 5;186(1):209-229.e26. doi: 10.1016/j.cell.2022.11.026. PubMed 36608654.
Backbone
  Vector backbone: pLX_TRC317
  Backbone manufacturer: Broad Institute Genetic Perturbation Platform
  Backbone size w/o insert (bp): 8264
  Vector type: Mammalian Expression, Lentiviral
  Selectable markers: Puromycin
Growth in bacteria
  Bacterial resistance: Ampicillin, 100 μg/mL
  Growth temperature: 37°C
  Growth strain: NEB Stable
  Copy number: High Copy
Gene/Insert
  Gene/Insert name: ARX
  Species: H. sapiens (human)
  Insert size (bp): 1790
  Entrez Gene: ARX (a.k.a. CT121, EIEE1, ISSX, MRX29, MRX32, MRX33, MRX36, MRX38, MRX43, MRX54, MRX76, MRX87, MRXS1, PRTS)
  Promoter: EF1a
  Cloning method: Unknown
  Sequencing primers: 5′ GGGTGGAGACTGAAGTTAGGCCAG; 3′ CACATAGCGTAAAAGGAGCAACATAG
Terms and licenses: Academic/Nonprofit Terms; Industry Terms: Not Available to Industry
Depositor comments: NM_139058,ENST00000379044 . The transcription factor ORF portion of this plasmid was synthesized by Genewiz. Please test multiple small colonies in case of plasmid recombination. To make this collection available in a timely manner, a portion of this collection was not fully sequenced by Addgene. If an Addgene verified full plasmid sequence is not available, please contact us prior to placing an order to request the full sequence.
How to cite: TFORF2708 was a gift from Feng Zhang (Addgene plasmid # 144217 ; http://n2t.net/addgene:144217 ; RRID:Addgene_144217)
