[The description below was written by a language model from this plasmid's Addgene catalogue record and pLannotate feature annotations shown in this document.]
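Description:
TFORF2708 is a lentiviral mammalian expression plasmid built on the pLX_TRC317 backbone and carrying the human ARX open reading frame, one member of a large barcoded transcription factor ORF collection. It is propagated in E. coli through a high-copy ColE1/pUC-type origin with ampicillin selection (AmpR). An f1 origin and remnants of a lac/lacZα cloning region with T7 and T3 promoters also sit in the bacterial portion. The sequenced record is about 10 kb, consistent with the stated backbone plus an insert of roughly 1.8 kb. The depositor notes that the plasmid can recombine, which is a common concern with LTR-containing vectors.

The viral cassette has a third-generation, self-inactivating layout. An RSV promoter drives a truncated HIV-1 5' LTR, followed by the Ψ packaging signal with a gag fragment, the RRE for Rev-dependent export, a cPPT/CTS, and a ΔU3 3' LTR with a downstream SV40 polyadenylation signal. Within the transfer region, an SV40 promoter/origin segment precedes a puromycin N-acetyltransferase gene for selecting transduced cells. A separate EF-1α promoter drives constitutive expression of ARX, a homeobox-family transcription factor required for normal brain development. A WPRE downstream of the ORF enhances transcript stability and expression. The catalogue entry states that each construct carries a unique 24-bp barcode. The feature table does not annotate it, so its position is not confirmed, although a short unannotated stretch and a U6 promoter fragment lie between the ORF and the WPRE. No epitope tag or reporter is annotated.

The construct is intended for overexpressing ARX in mammalian cells, individually or in pooled transcription factor screens, where barcode sequencing identifies which factor each cell received, for example in directed differentiation studies.
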