Features (pLannotate 1.2.2; 31 found; start..end, strand, type, name):
      5..231     +  promoter       RSV promoter: Rous sarcoma virus enhancer/promoter
    232..412     +  LTR            5' LTR (truncated): truncated 5' long terminal repeat (LTR) from HIV-1
    459..584     +  misc_feature   HIV-1 Ψ: packaging signal of human immunodeficiency virus type 1
    568..931     +  CDS            HIV-1 gag (fragment): gag protein from human immunodeficiency virus 1; gag
   1077..1310    +  misc_feature   RRE: The Rev response element (RRE) of HIV-1 allows for Rev-dependent mRNA export from the nucleus to the cytoplasm.
   1687..1713    +  CDS            Rev (fragment): human immunodeficiency virus 1 (HIV-1) Rev protein; rev; enhances nuclear export of unspliced and incompletely spliced viral mRNAs
   1720..1743    +  promoter       SV40 promoter (fragment): SV40 early promoter
   1744..1815    +  promoter       SV40 promoter (fragment): SV40 enhancer and early promoter
   1839..1974    +  rep_origin     SV40 ori: SV40 origin of replication
   2020..2616    +  CDS            PuroR (fragment): puromycin N-acetyltransferase; pac from Streptomyces; confers resistance to puromycin
   2665..2782    +  misc_feature   cPPT/CTS: central polypurine tract and central termination sequence of HIV-1
   2847..2913    +  CDS            small t antigen (fragment): SV40 (simian virus 40) small t antigen
   2920..4098    +  promoter       EF-1α promoter: strong constitutive promoter for human elongation factor EF-1α
   4115..5800    +  CDS            ARX: ARX_HUMAN - Experimental evidence at protein level: Swiss-Prot protein existence level 1. Transcription factor required for normal brain development. May be important for maintenance of specific neuronal subtypes in the cerebral cortex and axonal guidance in the floor plate. From Homo sapiens (Human).
   5816..5869    +  promoter       U6 promoter (fragment): RNA polymerase III promoter for human U6 snRNA
   5911..6499    +  misc_feature   WPRE: woodchuck hepatitis virus posttranscriptional regulatory element
   6550..6569    +  misc_feature   cPPT/CTS (fragment): central polypurine tract and central termination sequence of HIV-1
   6571..6804    +  LTR            3' LTR (ΔU3): self-inactivating 3' long terminal repeat (LTR) from HIV-1
   6882..7003    +  polyA_signal   SV40 poly(A) signal: SV40 polyadenylation signal
   7043..7178    +  rep_origin     SV40 ori: SV40 origin of replication
   7199..7217    -  promoter       T7 promoter: promoter for bacteriophage T7 RNA polymerase
   7225..7380    +  CDS            lacZα (fragment): LacZα fragment of β-galactosidase; lacZ fragment
   7385..7813    +  rep_origin     f1 ori (sequence partly withheld): f1 bacteriophage origin of replication; arrow indicates direction of (+) strand synthesis
   7866..7970    +  promoter       AmpR promoter: bla
   7971..8831    +  CDS            AmpR: β-lactamase; bla; confers resistance to ampicillin, carbenicillin, and related antibiotics
   9002..9590    +  rep_origin     ori: high-copy-number ColE1/pMB1/pBR322/pUC origin of replication
   9773..9865    +  CDS            lacI (fragment): lac repressor; lacI; The lac repressor binds to the lac operator to inhibit transcription in E. coli. This inhibition can be relieved by adding lactose or isopropyl-β-D-thiogalactopyranoside (IPTG).
   9878..9899    +  protein_bind   CAP binding site: CAP binding activates transcription in the presence of cAMP. E. coli catabolite activator protein
   9914..9944    +  promoter       lac promoter: promoter for the E. coli lac operon
   9952..9968    +  protein_bind   lac operator: The lac repressor binds to the lac operator to inhibit transcription in E. coli. This inhibition can be relieved by adding lactose or isopropyl-β-D-thiogalactopyranoside (IPTG). lac repressor encoded by lacI
  10013..10031   +  promoter       T3 promoter: promoter for bacteriophage T3 RNA polymerase
>Addgene plasmid #144217 | TFORF2708 | addgene full sequence | sequence record 404101 | Addgene NGS Result
TTAATGTAGTCTTATGCAATACTCTTGTAGTCTTGCAACATGGTAACGATGAGTTAGCAACATGCCTTAC
AAGGAGAGAAAAAGCACCGTGCATGCCGATTGGTGGAAGTAAGGTGGTACGATCGTGCCTTATTAGGAAG
GCAACAGACGGGTCTGACATGGATTGGACGAACCACTGAATTGCCGCATTGCAGAGATATTGTATTTAAG
TGCCTAGCTCGATACATAAACGGGTCTCTCTGGTTAGACCAGATCTGAGCCTGGGAGCTCTCTGGCTAAC
TAGGGAACCCACTGCTTAAGCCTCAATAAAGCTTGCCTTGAGTGCTTCAAGTAGTGTGTGCCCGTCTGTT
GTGTGACTCTGGTAACTAGAGATCCCTCAGACCCTTTTAGTCAGTGTGGAAAATCTCTAGCAGTGGCGCC
CGAACAGGGACTTGAAAGCGAAAGGGAAACCAGAGGAGCTCTCTCGACGCAGGACTCGGCTTGCTGAAGC
GCGCACGGCAAGAGGCGAGGGGCGGCGACTGGTGAGTACGCCAAAAATTTTGACTAGCGGAGGCTAGAAG
GAGAGAGATGGGTGCGAGAGCGTCAGTATTAAGCGGGGGAGAATTAGATCGCGATGGGAAAAAATTCGGT
TAAGGCCAGGGGGAAAGAAAAAATATAAATTAAAACATATAGTATGGGCAAGCAGGGAGCTAGAACGATT
CGCAGTTAATCCTGGCCTGTTAGAAACATCAGAAGGCTGTAGACAAATACTGGGACAGCTACAACCATCC
CTTCAGACAGGATCAGAAGAACTTAGATCATTATATAATACAGTAGCAACCCTCTATTGTGTGCATCAAA
GGATAGAGATAAAAGACACCAAGGAAGCTTTAGACAAGATAGAGGAAGAGCAAAACAAAAGTAAGACCAC
CGCACAGCAAGCGGCCGCTGATCTTCAGACCTGGAGGAGGAGATATGAGGGACAATTGGAGAAGTGAATT
ATATAAATATAAAGTAGTAAAAATTGAACCATTAGGAGTAGCACCCACCAAGGCAAAGAGAAGAGTGGTG
CAGAGAGAAAAAAGAGCAGTGGGAATAGGAGCTTTGTTCCTTGGGTTCTTGGGAGCAGCAGGAAGCACTA
TGGGCGCAGCGTCAATGACGCTGACGGTACAGGCCAGACAATTATTGTCTGGTATAGTGCAGCAGCAGAA
CAATTTGCTGAGGGCTATTGAGGCGCAACAGCATCTGTTGCAACTCACAGTCTGGGGCATCAAGCAGCTC
CAGGCAAGAATCCTGGCTGTGGAAAGATACCTAAAGGATCAACAGCTCCTGGGGATTTGGGGTTGCTCTG
GAAAACTCATTTGCACCACTGCTGTGCCTTGGAATGCTAGTTGGAGTAATAAATCTCTGGAACAGATTTG
GAATCACACGACCTGGATGGAGTGGGACAGAGAAATTAACAATTACACAAGCTTAATACACTCCTTAATT
GAAGAATCGCAAAACCAGCAAGAAAAGAATGAACAAGAATTATTGGAATTAGATAAATGGGCAAGTTTGT
GGAATTGGTTTAACATAACAAATTGGCTGTGGTATATAAAATTATTCATAATGATAGTAGGAGGCTTGGT
AGGTTTAAGAATAGTTTTTGCTGTACTTTCTATAGTGAATAGAGTTAGGCAGGGATATTCACCATTATCG
TTTCAGACCCACCTCCCAACCCCGAGGGGACCCATGCATTGCATCTCAATTAGTCAGCAACCAGGTGTGG
AAAGTCCCCAGGCTCCCCAGCAGGCAGAAGTATGCAAAGCATGCGTCTCAATTAGTCAGCAACCATAGTC
CCGCCCCTAACTCCGCCCATCCCGCCCCTAACTCCGCCCAGTTCCGCCCATTCTCCGCCCCATGGCTGAC
TAATTTTTTTTATTTATGCAGAGGCCGAGGCCGCCTCGGCCTCTGAGCTATTCCAGAAGTAGTGAGGAGG
CTTTTTTGGAGGCCTAGGCTTTTGCAAAAAGCTTTCTAGAGGTACCACCGGAGCTTACCATGACCGAGTA
CAAGCCCACGGTGCGCCTCGCCACCCGCGACGACGTCCCCAGGGCCGTACGCACCCTCGCCGCCGCGTTC
GCCGACTACCCCGCCACGCGCCACACCGTCGATCCGGACCGCCACATCGAGCGGGTCACCGAGCTGCAAG
AACTCTTCCTCACGCGCGTCGGGCTCGACATCGGCAAGGTGTGGGTCGCGGACGACGGCGCCGCCGTGGC
GGTCTGGACCACGCCGGAGAGCGTCGAAGCGGGGGCGGTGTTCGCCGAGATCGGCCCGCGCATGGCCGAG
TTGAGCGGTTCCCGGCTGGCCGCGCAGCAACAGATGGAAGGCCTCCTGGCGCCGCACCGGCCCAAGGAGC
CCGCGTGGTTCCTGGCCACCGTCGGCGTCTCGCCCGACCACCAGGGCAAGGGTCTGGGCAGCGCCGTCGT
GCTCCCCGGAGTGGAGGCGGCCGAGCGCGCCGGGGTGCCCGCCTTCCTGGAGACCTCCGCGCCCCGCAAC
CTCCCCTTCTACGAGCGGCTCGGCTTCACCGTCACCGCCGACGTCGAGGTGCCCGAAGGACCGCGCACCT
GGTGCATGACCCGCAAGCCCGGTGCCAGTTAACGAATTCTAGATCTTGAGACAAATGGCAGTATTCATCC
ACAATTTTAAAAGAAAAGGGGGGATTGGGGGGTACAGTGCAGGGGAAAGAATAGTAGACATAATAGCAAC
AGACATACAAACTAAAGAATTACAAAAACAAATTACAAAAATTCAAAATTTTCGGGTTTATTACAGGGAC
AGCAGAGATCCACTTTGGCGCCGGCTCGAGGCCTGCAGGTGCAAAGATGGATAAAGTTTTAAACAGAGAG
GAATCTTTGCAGCTAATGGACCTTCTAGGTCTTGAAAGGAGTGGGAATTGGCTCCGGTGCCCGTCAGTGG
GCAGAGCGCACATCGCCCACAGTCCCCGAGAAGTTGGGGGGAGGGGTCGGCAATTGAACCGGTGCCTAGA
GAAGGTGGCGCGGGGTAAACTGGGAAAGTGATGTCGTGTACTGGCTCCGCCTTTTTCCCGAGGGTGGGGG
AGAACCGTATATAAGTGCAGTAGTCGCCGTGAACGTTCTTTTTCGCAACGGGTTTGCCGCCAGAACACAG
GTAAGTGCCGTGTGTGGTTCCCGCGGGCCTGGCCTCTTTACGGGTTATGGCCCTTGCGTGCCTTGAATTA
CTTCCACCTGGCTGCAGTACGTGATTCTTGATCCCGAGCTTCGGGTTGGAAGTGGGTGGGAGAGTTCGAG
GCCTTGCGCTTAAGGAGCCCCTTCGCCTCGTGCTTGAGTTGAGGCCTGGCCTGGGCGCTGGGGCCGCCGC
GTGCGAATCTGGTGGCACCTTCGCGCCTGTCTCGCTGCTTTCGATAAGTCTCTAGCCATTTAAAATTTTT
GATGACCTGCTGCGACGCTTTTTTTCTGGCAAGATAGTCTTGTAAATGCGGGCCAAGATCTGCACACTGG
TATTTCGGTTTTTGGGGCCGCGGGCGGCGACGGGGCCCGTGCGTCCCAGCGCACATGTTCGGCGAGGCGG
GGCCTGCGAGCGCGGCCACCGAGAATCGGACGGGGGTAGTCTCAAGCTGGCCGGCCTGCTCTGGTGCCTG
GCCTCGCGCCGCCGTGTATCGCCCCGCCCTGGGCGGCAAGGCTGGCCCGGTCGGCACCAGTTGCGTGAGC
GGAAAGATGGCCGCTTCCCGGCCCTGCTGCAGGGAGCTCAAAATGGAGGACGCGGCGCTCGGGAGAGCGG
GCGGGTGAGTCACCCACACAAAGGAAAAGGGCCTTTCCGTCCTCAGCCGTCGCTTCATGTGACTCCACGG
AGTACCGGGCGCCGTCCAGGCACCTCGATTAGTTCTCGAGCTTTTGGAGTACGTCGTCTTTAGGTTGGGG
GGAGGGGTTTTATGCGATGGAGTTTCCCCACACTGAGTGGGTGGAGACTGAAGTTAGGCCAGCTTGGCAC
TTGATGTAATTCTCCTTGGAATTTGCCCTTTTTGAGTTTGGATCTTGGTTCATTCTCAAGCCTCAGACAG
TGGTTCAAAGTTTTTTTCTTCCATTTCAGGTGTCGTGAGGCTAGCACCGCCACCATGAGCAATCAGTACC
AGGAGGAGGGCTGCTCCGAGAGGCCCGAGTGCAAAAGTAAATCTCCAACTTTGCTCTCCTCCTACTGCAT
CGACAGCATCCTGGGCCGGAGGAGCCCGTGCAAAATGCGGTTGCTGGGAGCCGCGCAGAGCTTGCCTGCT
CCGCTGACCAGCCGCGCCGACCCGGAAAAGGCCGTGCAAGGCTCCCCTAAGAGCAGCAGCGCCCCGTTCG
AGGCCGAGCTGCACCTGCCGCCCAAGCTGCGGCGCCTGTACGGCCCGGGCGGGGGCCGCCTCCTTCAGGG
TGCGGCAGCGGCGGCGGCGGCGGCGGCGGCGGCGGCGGCAGCGGCCGCCACGGCCACGGCGGGTCCACGC
GGGGAGGCCCCTCCGCCGCCACCGCCAACCGCGCGGCCCGGGGAACGGCCGGACGGCGCAGGGGCCGCCG
CGGCAGCCGCGGCCGCGGCCGCCGCGGCCTGGGACACGCTCAAGATCAGCCAGGCGCCGCAGGTGAGCAT
CAGCCGCAGCAAGTCGTACCGCGAGAACGGGGCGCCCTTCGTGCCGCCGCCGCCCGCGCTGGACGAGCTG
GGCGGCCCGGGGGGCGTCACGCACCCGGAGGAGCGCCTCGGCGTGGCCGGCGGCCCGGGCAGCGCCCCGG
CTGCGGGTGGTGGCACCGGCACCGAGGACGACGAGGAGGAGCTGCTGGAGGACGAAGAAGATGAGGACGA
GGAAGAGGAACTGCTGGAGGACGACGAGGAGGAGCTGCTGGAGGACGACGCCCGCGCGCTGCTCAAGGAG
CCCCGGCGCTGTCCTGTGGCCGCCACTGGCGCCGTGGCCGCAGCAGCTGCCGCTGCAGTGGCCACAGAGG
GCGGGGAGCTGTCACCCAAGGAGGAGCTGCTGCTGCACCCGGAAGACGCTGAGGGCAAGGACGGCGAGGA
CAGCGTGTGCCTCTCTGCGGGCAGCGACTCGGAGGAGGGGCTGCTGAAACGCAAACAGAGGCGCTACCGC
ACCACGTTCACCAGCTACCAGCTGGAGGAACTGGAGCGGGCCTTCCAGAAGACGCACTACCCGGACGTCT
TCACCAGGGAGGAACTGGCCATGAGGCTGGACTTGACCGAGGCCCGAGTCCAGGTCTGGTTCCAGAACCG
TCGGGCCAAGTGGCGCAAGCGGGAGAAGGCAGGCGCGCAGACCCACCCCCCTGGGCTGCCCTTCCCGGGG
CCGCTCTCCGCCACCCACCCGCTCAGCCCCTACCTGGACGCCAGCCCCTTCCCTCCGCACCACCCGGCGC
TCGACTCCGCTTGGACTGCCGCTGCCGCCGCCGCCGCCGCCGCCTTCCCGAGCCTACCTCCGCCTCCGGG
CTCGGCCAGCCTGCCGCCCAGCGGGGCGCCGCTGGGCCTGAGCACTTTCCTCGGAGCGGCAGTGTTCCGA
CACCCAGCTTTCATCAGCCCGGCATTCGGCAGGCTCTTTTCCACAATGGCCCCCCTGACCAGCGCGTCGA
CCGCGGCCGCGCTCCTGAGACAGCCCACACCCGCCGTGGAGGGCGCAGTGGCATCGGGCGCCCTGGCCGA
CCCGGCCACGGCGGCCGCAGACAGACGCGCCTCTAGCATAGCCGCGCTGAGGCTCAAGGCCAAGGAGCAC
GCGGCGCAGCTCACGCAGCTCAACATCCTGCCGGGCACCAGCACGGGCAAGGAGGTGTGCTAGTAATGAA
CTAGTCCGTAACTTGAAAGTATTTCGATTTCTTGGCTTTATATATCTTGTGGAAAGGACGATACGTCCGA
GCTTCACTAGAGTGCACGCGTTAAGTCGACAATCAACCTCTGGATTACAAAATTTGTGAAAGATTGACTG
GTATTCTTAACTATGTTGCTCCTTTTACGCTATGTGGATACGCTGCTTTAATGCCTTTGTATCATGCTAT
TGCTTCCCGTATGGCTTTCATTTTCTCCTCCTTGTATAAATCCTGGTTGCTGTCTCTTTATGAGGAGTTG
TGGCCCGTTGTCAGGCAACGTGGCGTGGTGTGCACTGTGTTTGCTGACGCAACCCCCACTGGTTGGGGCA
TTGCCACCACCTGTCAGCTCCTTTCCGGGACTTTCGCTTTCCCCCTCCCTATTGCCACGGCGGAACTCAT
CGCCGCCTGCCTTGCCCGCTGCTGGACAGGGGCTCGGCTGTTGGGCACTGACAATTCCGTGGTGTTGTCG
GGGAAATCATCGTCCTTTCCTTGGCTGCTCGCCTGTGTTGCCACCTGGATTCTGCGCGGGACGTCCTTCT
GCTACGTCCCTTCGGCCCTCAATCCAGCGGACCTTCCTTCCCGCGGCCTGCTGCCGGCTCTGCGGCCTCT
TCCGCGTCTTCGCCTTCGCCCTCAGACGAGTCGGATCTCCCTTTGGGCCGCCTCCCCGCGTCGACTTTAA
GACCAATGACTTACAAGGCAGCTGTAGATCTTAGCCACTTTTTAAAAGAAAAGGGGGGACTGGAAGGGCT
AATTCACTCCCAACGAAGACAAGATCTGCTTTTTGCTTGTACTGGGTCTCTCTGGTTAGACCAGATCTGA
GCCTGGGAGCTCTCTGGCTAACTAGGGAACCCACTGCTTAAGCCTCAATAAAGCTTGCCTTGAGTGCTTC
AAGTAGTGTGTGCCCGTCTGTTGTGTGACTCTGGTAACTAGAGATCCCTCAGACCCTTTTAGTCAGTGTG
GAAAATCTCTAGCAGTACGTATAGTAGTTCATGTCATCTTATTATTCAGTATTTATAACTTGCAAAGAAA
TGAATATCAGAGAGTGAGAGGAACTTGTTTATTGCAGCTTATAATGGTTACAAATAAAGCAATAGCATCA
CAAATTTCACAAATAAAGCATTTTTTTCACTGCATTCTAGTTGTGGTTTGTCCAAACTCATCAATGTATC
TTATCATGTCTGGCTCTAGCTATCCCGCCCCTAACTCCGCCCATCCCGCCCCTAACTCCGCCCAGTTCCG
CCCATTCTCCGCCCCATGGCTGACTAATTTTTTTTATTTATGCAGAGGCCGAGGCCGCCTCGGCCTCTGA
GCTATTCCAGAAGTAGTGAGGAGGCTTTTTTGGAGGCCTAGGGACGTACCCAATTCGCCCTATAGTGAGT
CGTATTACGCGCGCTCACTGGCCGTCGTTTTACAACGTCGTGACTGGGAAAACCCTGGCGTTACCCAACT
TAATCGCCTTGCAGCACATCCCCCTTTCGCCAGCTGGCGTAATAGCGAAGAGGCCCGCACCGATCGCCCT
TCCCAACAGTTGCGCAGCCTGAATGGCGAATGGG
[124 nt withheld, positions 7385-7508]
C
[91 nt withheld, positions 7510-7600]
A
[49 nt withheld, positions 7602-7650]
CCTTTGACGTTGGAGTCCACGTTCTTT
[37 nt withheld, positions 7678-7714]
ACCCTATCTCGGTCTATTCTTTTGATTTATAAGGGATTTTGCCGATTTCGGCCTATTGGTTAAAAAATGA
GCTGATTTAACAAAAATTTAACGCGAATTTTAACAAAATATTAACGCTTACAATTTAGGTGGCACTTTTC
GGGGAAATGTGCGCGGAACCCCTATTTGTTTATTTTTCTAAATACATTCAAATATGTATCCGCTCATGAG
ACAATAACCCTGATAAATGCTTCAATAATATTGAAAAAGGAAGAGTATGAGTATTCAACATTTCCGTGTC
GCCCTTATTCCCTTTTTTGCGGCATTTTGCCTTCCTGTTTTTGCTCACCCAGAAACGCTGGTGAAAGTAA
AAGATGCTGAAGATCAGTTGGGTGCACGAGTGGGTTACATCGAACTGGATCTCAACAGCGGTAAGATCCT
TGAGAGTTTTCGCCCCGAAGAACGTTTTCCAATGATGAGCACTTTTAAAGTTCTGCTATGTGGCGCGGTA
TTATCCCGTATTGACGCCGGGCAAGAGCAACTCGGTCGCCGCATACACTATTCTCAGAATGACTTGGTTG
AGTACTCACCAGTCACAGAAAAGCATCTTACGGATGGCATGACAGTAAGAGAATTATGCAGTGCTGCCAT
AACCATGAGTGATAACACTGCGGCCAACTTACTTCTGACAACGATCGGAGGACCGAAGGAGCTAACCGCT
TTTTTGCACAACATGGGGGATCATGTAACTCGCCTTGATCGTTGGGAACCGGAGCTGAATGAAGCCATAC
CAAACGACGAGCGTGACACCACGATGCCTGTAGCAATGGCAACAACGTTGCGCAAACTATTAACTGGCGA
ACTACTTACTCTAGCTTCCCGGCAACAATTAATAGACTGGATGGAGGCGGATAAAGTTGCAGGACCACTT
CTGCGCTCGGCCCTTCCGGCTGGCTGGTTTATTGCTGATAAATCTGGAGCCGGTGAGCGTGGGTCTCGCG
GTATCATTGCAGCACTGGGGCCAGATGGTAAGCCCTCCCGTATCGTAGTTATCTACACGACGGGGAGTCA
GGCAACTATGGATGAACGAAATAGACAGATCGCTGAGATAGGTGCCTCACTGATTAAGCATTGGTAACTG
TCAGACCAAGTTTACTCATATATACTTTAGATTGATTTAAAACTTCATTTTTAATTTAAAAGGATCTAGG
TGAAGATCCTTTTTGATAATCTCATGACCAAAATCCCTTAACGTGAGTTTTCGTTCCACTGAGCGTCAGA
CCCCGTAGAAAAGATCAAAGGATCTTCTTGAGATCCTTTTTTTCTGCGCGTAATCTGCTGCTTGCAAACA
AAAAAACCACCGCTACCAGCGGTGGTTTGTTTGCCGGATCAAGAGCTACCAACTCTTTTTCCGAAGGTAA
CTGGCTTCAGCAGAGCGCAGATACCAAATACTGTTCTTCTAGTGTAGCCGTAGTTAGGCCACCACTTCAA
GAACTCTGTAGCACCGCCTACATACCTCGCTCTGCTAATCCTGTTACCAGTGGCTGCTGCCAGTGGCGAT
AAGTCGTGTCTTACCGGGTTGGACTCAAGACGATAGTTACCGGATAAGGCGCAGCGGTCGGGCTGAACGG
GGGGTTCGTGCACACAGCCCAGCTTGGAGCGAACGACCTACACCGAACTGAGATACCTACAGCGTGAGCT
ATGAGAAAGCGCCACGCTTCCCGAAGGGAGAAAGGCGGACAGGTATCCGGTAAGCGGCAGGGTCGGAACA
GGAGAGCGCACGAGGGAGCTTCCAGGGGGAAACGCCTGGTATCTTTATAGTCCTGTCGGGTTTCGCCACC
TCTGACTTGAGCGTCGATTTTTGTGATGCTCGTCAGGGGGGCGGAGCCTATGGAAAAACGCCAGCAACGC
GGCCTTTTTACGGTTCCTGGCCTTTTGCTGGCCTTTTGCTCACATGTTCTTTCCTGCGTTATCCCCTGAT
TCTGTGGATAACCGTATTACCGCCTTTGAGTGAGCTGATACCGCTCGCCGCAGCCGAACGACCGAGCGCA
GCGAGTCAGTGAGCGAGGAAGCGGAAGAGCGCCCAATACGCAAACCGCCTCTCCCCGCGCGTTGGCCGAT
TCATTAATGCAGCTGGCACGACAGGTTTCCCGACTGGAAAGCGGGCAGTGAGCGCAACGCAATTAATGTG
AGTTAGCTCACTCATTAGGCACCCCAGGCTTTACACTTTATGCTTCCGGCTCGTATGTTGTGTGGAATTG
TGAGCGGATAACAATTTCACACAGGAAACAGCTATGACCATGATTACGCCAAGCGCGCAATTAACCCTCA
CTAAAGGGAACAAAAGCTGGAGCTGCAAGC
