>Addgene plasmid #144217 | TFORF2708 | depositor partial sequence | sequence record 284766 | Insert
ACCGCCACCATGAGCAATCAGTACCAGGAGGAGGGCTGCTCCGAGAGGCCCGAGTGCAAAAGTAAATCTC
CAACTTTGCTCTCCTCCTACTGCATCGACAGCATCCTGGGCCGGAGGAGCCCGTGCAAAATGCGGTTGCT
GGGAGCCGCGCAGAGCTTGCCTGCTCCGCTGACCAGCCGCGCCGACCCGGAAAAGGCCGTGCAAGGCTCC
CCTAAGAGCAGCAGCGCCCCGTTCGAGGCCGAGCTGCACCTGCCGCCCAAGCTGCGGCGCCTGTACGGCC
CGGGCGGGGGCCGCCTCCTTCAGGGTGCGGCAGCGGCGGCGGCGGCGGCGGCGGCGGCGGCGGCAGCGGC
CGCCACGGCCACGGCGGGTCCACGCGGGGAGGCCCCTCCGCCGCCACCGCCAACCGCGCGGCCCGGGGAA
CGGCCGGACGGCGCAGGGGCCGCCGCGGCAGCCGCGGCCGCGGCCGCCGCGGCCTGGGACACGCTCAAGA
TCAGCCAGGCGCCGCAGGTGAGCATCAGCCGCAGCAAGTCGTACCGCGAGAACGGGGCGCCCTTCGTGCC
GCCGCCGCCCGCGCTGGACGAGCTGGGCGGCCCGGGGGGCGTCACGCACCCGGAGGAGCGCCTCGGCGTG
GCCGGCGGCCCGGGCAGCGCCCCGGCTGCGGGTGGTGGCACCGGCACCGAGGACGACGAGGAGGAGCTGC
TGGAGGACGAAGAAGATGAGGACGAGGAAGAGGAACTGCTGGAGGACGACGAGGAGGAGCTGCTGGAGGA
CGACGCCCGCGCGCTGCTCAAGGAGCCCCGGCGCTGTCCTGTGGCCGCCACTGGCGCCGTGGCCGCAGCA
GCTGCCGCTGCAGTGGCCACAGAGGGCGGGGAGCTGTCACCCAAGGAGGAGCTGCTGCTGCACCCGGAAG
ACGCTGAGGGCAAGGACGGCGAGGACAGCGTGTGCCTCTCTGCGGGCAGCGACTCGGAGGAGGGGCTGCT
GAAACGCAAACAGAGGCGCTACCGCACCACGTTCACCAGCTACCAGCTGGAGGAACTGGAGCGGGCCTTC
CAGAAGACGCACTACCCGGACGTCTTCACCAGGGAGGAACTGGCCATGAGGCTGGACTTGACCGAGGCCC
GAGTCCAGGTCTGGTTCCAGAACCGTCGGGCCAAGTGGCGCAAGCGGGAGAAGGCAGGCGCGCAGACCCA
CCCCCCTGGGCTGCCCTTCCCGGGGCCGCTCTCCGCCACCCACCCGCTCAGCCCCTACCTGGACGCCAGC
CCCTTCCCTCCGCACCACCCGGCGCTCGACTCCGCTTGGACTGCCGCTGCCGCCGCCGCCGCCGCCGCCT
TCCCGAGCCTACCTCCGCCTCCGGGCTCGGCCAGCCTGCCGCCCAGCGGGGCGCCGCTGGGCCTGAGCAC
TTTCCTCGGAGCGGCAGTGTTCCGACACCCAGCTTTCATCAGCCCGGCATTCGGCAGGCTCTTTTCCACA
ATGGCCCCCCTGACCAGCGCGTCGACCGCGGCCGCGCTCCTGAGACAGCCCACACCCGCCGTGGAGGGCG
CAGTGGCATCGGGCGCCCTGGCCGACCCGGCCACGGCGGCCGCAGACAGACGCGCCTCTAGCATAGCCGC
GCTGAGGCTCAAGGCCAAGGAGCACGCGGCGCAGCTCACGCAGCTCAACATCCTGCCGGGCACCAGCACG
GGCAAGGAGGTGTGCTAGTAATGAACTAGTCCGTAACTTGAAAGTATTTCGATTTCTTGGCTTTATATAT
CTTGTGGAAAGGACGATACGTCCGAGCTTCACTAGAGTGC
