>Addgene plasmid #144217 | TFORF2708 | depositor partial sequence | sequence record 284767 | Barcode
TACGTCCGAGCTTCACTAGAGTGC
